>Addgene plasmid #228309 | pMT1347 | addgene full sequence | sequence record 457103 | Addgene NGS Result
GACGAAAGGGCCTCGTGATACGCCTATTTTTATAGGTTAATGTCATGATAATAATGGTTTCTTAGACGTC
AGGTGGCACTTTTCGGGGAAATGTGCGCGGAACCCCTATTTGTTTATTTTTCTAAATACATTCAAATATG
TATCCGCTCATGAGACAATAACCCTGATAAATGCTTCAATAATATTGAAAAAGGAAGAGTATGAGTATTC
AACATTTCCGTGTCGCCCTTATTCCCTTTTTTGCGGCATTTTGCCTTCCTGTTTTTGCTCACCCAGAAAC
GCTGGTGAAAGTAAAAGATGCTGAAGATCAGTTGGGTGCACGAGTGGGTTACATCGAACTGGATCTCAAC
AGCGGTAAGATCCTTGAGAGTTTTCGCCCCGAAGAACGTTTTCCAATGATGAGCACTTTTAAAGTTCTGC
TATGTGGCGCGGTATTATCCCGTATTGACGCCGGGCAAGAGCAACTCGGTCGCCGCATACACTATTCTCA
GAATGACTTGGTTGAGTACTCACCAGTCACAGAAAAGCATCTTACGGATGGCATGACAGTAAGAGAATTA
TGCAGTGCTGCCATAACCATGAGTGATAACACTGCGGCCAACTTACTTCTGACAACGATCGGAGGACCGA
AGGAGCTAACCGCTTTTTTGCACAACATGGGGGATCATGTAACTCGCCTTGATCGTTGGGAACCGGAGCT
GAATGAAGCCATACCAAACGACGAGCGTGACACCACGATGCCTGTAGCAATGGCAACAACGTTGCGCAAA
CTATTAACTGGCGAACTACTTACTCTAGCTTCCCGGCAACAATTAATAGACTGGATGGAGGCGGATAAAG
TTGCAGGACCACTTCTGCGCTCGGCCCTTCCGGCTGGCTGGTTTATTGCTGATAAATCTGGAGCCGGTGA
GCGTGGGTCTCGCGGTATCATTGCAGCACTGGGGCCAGATGGTAAGCCCTCCCGTATCGTAGTTATCTAC
ACGACGGGGAGTCAGGCAACTATGGATGAACGAAATAGACAGATCGCTGAGATAGGTGCCTCACTGATTA
AGCATTGGTAACTGTCAGACCAAGTTTACTCATATATACTTTAGATTGATTTAAAACTTCATTTTTAATT
TAAAAGGATCTAGGTGAAGATCCTTTTTGATAATCTCATGACCAAAATCCCTTAACGTGAGTTTTCGTTC
CACTGAGCGTCAGACCCCGTAGAAAAGATCAAAGGATCTTCTTGAGATCCTTTTTTTCTGCGCGTAATCT
GCTGCTTGCAAACAAAAAAACCACCGCTACCAGCGGTGGTTTGTTTGCCGGATCAAGAGCTACCAACTCT
TTTTCCGAAGGTAACTGGCTTCAGCAGAGCGCAGATACCAAATACTGTTCTTCTAGTGTAGCCGTAGTTA
GGCCACCACTTCAAGAACTCTGTAGCACCGCCTACATACCTCGCTCTGCTAATCCTGTTACCAGTGGCTG
CTGCCAGTGGCGATAAGTCGTGTCTTACCGGGTTGGACTCAAGACGATAGTTACCGGATAAGGCGCAGCG
GTCGGGCTGAACGGGGGGTTCGTGCACACAGCCCAGCTTGGAGCGAACGACCTACACCGAACTGAGATAC
CTACAGCGTGAGCTATGAGAAAGCGCCACGCTTCCCGAAGGGAGAAAGGCGGACAGGTATCCGGTAAGCG
GCAGGGTCGGAACAGGAGAGCGCACGAGGGAGCTTCCAGGGGGAAACGCCTGGTATCTTTATAGTCCTGT
CGGGTTTCGCCACCTCTGACTTGAGCGTCGATTTTTGTGATGCTCGTCAGGGGGGCGGAGCCTATGGAAA
AACGCCAGCAACGCGGCCTTTTTACGGTTCCTGGCCTTTTGCTGGCCTTTTGCTCACATGTTCTTTCCTG
CGTTATCCCCTGATTCTGTGGATAACCGTATTACCGCCTTTGAGTGAGCTGATACCGCTCGCCGCAGCCG
AACGACCGAGCGCAGCGAGTCAGTGAGCGAGGAAGCGGAAGAGCGCCCAATACGCAAACCGCCTCTCCCC
GCGCGTTGGCCGATTCATTAATGCAGCTGGCACGACAGGTTTCCCGACTGGAAAGCGGGCAGTGAGCGCA
ACGCAATTAATGTGAGTTAGCTCACTCATTAGGCACCCCAGGCTTTACACTTTATGCTTCCGGCTCGTAT
GTTGTGTGGAATTGTGAGCGGATAACAATTTCACACAGGAAACAGCTATGACCATGATTACGCCGCTAGC
CATGGTTGTGCGACAGATTCACTGTGAAAGACTGTTCATTATACCCACGTTTCACTGGGAGATGTAAGCC
TTAGGTGTTTTACCCTGATTAGATAATACAATAACCAACAGAAATACGAGAATCTAAACTAATTTCGATG
ATTCATTTTTCTTTTTACCGCGCTGCCTCTTTTGGCAATTCTTTCACCTATATTCTACCTTCTCTTTCCT
TTTGTTCTAAACTTATTACCAGCTATCTATGTCGAATCAAGAAGAAGGACTTAAACTGTGGGGTGGCAGG
TTTACTGGGGCTACTGACCCCTTGATGGATTTGTATAACGCTTCCTTACCTTACGACAAGAAAATGTACA
AGGTGGATTTAGAAGGAACAAAAGTTTACACTGAGGGCCTGGAGAAAATTAATTTGCTAACTAAAGACGA
ACTAAGTGAGATTCATCGTGGTCTCAAATTGATTGAAGCAGAGTGGGCAGAAGGGAAGTTTGTTGAGAAG
CCAGGGGATGAGGATATTCACACTGCTAATGAACGTCGCTTGGGTGAGTTGATTGGTCGTGGAATCTCTG
GTAAGGTTCATACCGGAAGGTCTAGAAATGATCAAGTTGCCACTGATATGCGGTTGTATGTCAGAGACAA
TCTAACTCAGTTGGCTGACTATCTGAAGCAGTTCATTCAAGTAATCATCAAGAGAGCTGAACAGGAAATA
GACGTCTTGATGCCCGGTTATACTCACTTGCAAAGAGCTCAACCAATCAGATGGTCTCACTGGTTGAGCA
TGTATGCTACCTATTTCACTGAAGATTATGAGAGACTGAATCAAATCGTTAAAAGGTTGAACAAATCCCC
ATTGGGAGCTGGAGCTTTGGCTGGTCATCCTTATGGAATTGATCGTGAATACATTGCTGAGAGATTAGGG
TTTGATTCTGTTATTGGTAATTCTTTGGCCGCTGTTTCAGACAGAGATTTTGTAGTCGAAACCATGTTCT
GGTCTTCGTTGTTTATGAATCATATTTCTCGATTCTCAGAAGATTTGATCATTTACTCCACTGGAGAGTT
TGGATTTATCAAGTTGGCAGATGCTTATTCTACTGGATCTTCTCTGATGCCTCAAAAAAAAAACCCAGAC
TCTTTGGAGTTATTGAGGGGTAAATCTGGTAGATGTTTTGGGGCCTTGGCTGGTTTCCTCATGTCTATTA
AGTCCATTCCGTCAACCTATAACAAAGATATGCAAGAGGATAAGGAGCCTTTATTTGATACTCTAATCAC
TGTAGAGCACTCGATTTTGATAGCATCCGGTGTAGTTTCTACCTTGAACATTGATGCCGAACGAATGAAG
AATGCTCTAACTATGGATATGCTGGCTACAGATCTTGCCGACTATTTAGTTAGAAGGGGAGTTCCATTCA
GAGAAACTCACCACATTTCTGGTGAATGTGTCAGACAAGCCGAGGAGTTGAACCTTTCTGGTATTGATCA
GTTGTCCCTCGAACAATTGAAATCCATTGACTCCCGTTTTGAGGCTGATGTGGCTTCAACGTTTGACTTT
GAAGCCAGTGTTGAAAAAAGAACTGCCACCGGAGGAACTTCTAAGACTGCTGTTTTAAAGCAATTGGATG
CACTGAATGAAAAGCTAGAGTCTTGACTGCAGGTCGACTCTAGAGGATCCATGATACGAAACGTACCGTA
TCGTTAAGGTCTAAAGCAGGATGCCTGATATATAAATCCCAGATGATCTGCTTTTGAAACTATTTTCAGT
ATCTTGATTCGTTTACTTACAAACAACTATTGTTGATTTTATCTGGAGAATAATCGAACAAAACTAGTAT
GGTTTCTAAGGGTGAAGAGTTGTTCACTGGTGTTGTTCCAATCTTGGTTGAGTTGGACGGTGACGTTAAC
GGACACAAGTTCTCTGTTTCTGGTGAAGGTGAGGGTGACGCTACTTACGGAAAGTTGACTTTGAAGTTCA
TCTGTACTACTGGTAAGTTGCCAGTTCCATGGCCAACTTTGGTTACTACTTTGACTTACGGTGTTCAGTG
TTTCTCCAGATACCCAGACCACATGAAGCAGCACGATTTCTTCAAGTCTGCTATGCCAGAGGGTTACGTT
CAAGAGAGAACTATCTTCTTCAAGGACGACGGTAACTACAAGACTAGAGCTGAGGTTAAGTTCGAGGGTG
ACACATTGGTTAACAGAATCGAGTTGAAGGGTATCGACTTCAAAGAGGACGGAAACATCTTGGGTCACAA
GTTGGAGTACAACTACAACTCCCACAACGTTTACATCATGGCTGACAAGCAGAAGAACGGTATCAAGGTT
AACTTCAAGATCAGACACAACATCGAGGACGGTTCCGTTCAATTGGCTGACCACTACCAACAGAACACTC
CAATTGGTGACGGTCCAGTTTTGTTGCCAGACAACCACTACTTGTCCACTCAATCCGCTTTGTCCAAGGA
CCCAAACGAGAAGAGAGATCACATGGTTTTGTTGGAGTTCGTTACTGCTGCTGGTATCACTTTGGGTATG
GACGAGTTGTACAAGTAACTCGAGCCTTAGACATGACTGTTCCTCAGTTCAAGTTGGGCACTTACGAGAA
GACCGGTCTTGCTAGATTCTAATCAAGAGGATGTCAGAATGCCATTTGCCTGAGAGATGCAGGCTTCATT
TTTGATACTTTTTTATTTGTAACCTATATAGTATAGGATTTTTTTTGTCATTTTGTTTCTTCTCGTACGA
GCTTGCTCCTGATCAGCCTATCTCGCAGCTGATGAATATCTTGTGGTAGGGGTTTGGGAAAATCATTCGA
GTTTGATGTTTTTCTTGGTATTTCCCACTCCTCTTCAGAGTACAGAAGATTAAGTGAGACGTTCGTTTGT
GCAAGCTTAGATCCCCGGGTACCGAGCTCGAATTCGCCGTACCACTTCAAAACACCCAAGCACAGCATAC
TAAATTTCCCCTCTTTCTTCCTCTAGGGTGTCGTTAATTACCCGTACTAAAGGTTTGGAAAAGAAAAAAG
AGACCGCCTCGTTTCTTTTTCTTCGTCGAAAAAGGCAATAAAAATTTTTATCACGTTTCTTTTTCTTGAA
AATTTTTTTTTTTGATTTTTTTCTCTTTCGATGACCTCCCATTGATATTTAAGTTAATAAACGGTCTTCA
ATTTCTCAAGTTTCAGTTTCATTTTTCTTGTTCTATTACAACTTTTTTTACTTCTTGCTCATTAGAAAGA
AAGCATAGCAATCTAATCTAAGTTTTAATTACAAAATGAAGAAGCCAGAGTTGACTGCTACTTCCGTTGA
GAAGTTCTTGATCGAGAAGTTCGACTCCGTTTCCGACTTGATGCAATTGTCTGAAGGTGAAGAGTCCAGA
GCTTTCTCCTTTGACGTTGGTGGTAGAGGTTACGTTTTGAGAGTTAATTCCTGTGCTGACGGTTTCTACA
AGGACAGATACGTTTACAGACACTTCGCTTCCGCTGCTTTGCCAATTCCAGAGGTTTTGGACATTGGTGA
GTTCTCCGAGTCCTTGACTTACTGTATCTCCAGAAGAGCTCAGGGAGTTACATTGCAAGACTTGCCAGAA
ACTGAGTTGCCAGCTGTTTTGCAACCAGTTGCTGAAGCTATGGACGCTATTGCTGCTGCTGACTTGTCTC
AAACTTCTGGTTTTGGTCCATTCGGTCCACAGGGTATTGGTCAGTACACTACTTGGAGAGACTTCATCTG
TGCTATCGCTGACCCACATGTTTACCACTGGCAAACTGTTATGGACGATACTGTTTCCGCTTCCGTTGCT
CAGGCTTTGGACGAATTGATGTTGTGGGCTGAAGATTGTCCTGAGGTTAGACATTTGGTTCACGCTGACT
TCGGTTCCAACAACGTTTTGACTGACAACGGTAGAATCACTGCTGTTATCGACTGGTCCGAAGCTATGTT
CGGTGACTCTCAATACGAGGTTGCTAACATCTTCTTTTGGAGACCATGGTTGGCTTGTATGGAACAGCAG
ACTAGATACTTCGAGAGAAGACACCCAGAATTGGCTGGTTCCCCAAGATTGAGAGCTTACATGTTGAGAA
TCGGTTTGGACCAGTTGTACCAGTCCTTGGTTGATGGTAACTTCGATGATGCTGCTTGGGCTCAAGGTAG
ATGTGACGCTATCGTTAGATCCGGTGCTGGTACTGTTGGTAGAACTCAGATTGCTAGAAGATCCGCTGCT
GTTTGGACTGACGGTTGTGTTGAAGTTTTGGCTGACTCCGGTAACAGAAGACCATCCACTAGACCAAGAG
CTAAAGAGGTTGGTAGAGTTTAAGTATTAAGAACGTTATTTATATTTCAAATTTTTCTTTTTTTTCTCTA
CAGACGCTGTACGCATGTAACATTATACTGAAAACCTTGCTTGAGAAGGTTTTGGGACGCTCGAAGATCC
AGCTGCATTAATGAATCGGCCAACGCGCGGGGAGAGGCGGTTTGCGTATTGGGCGCTCTTCCGCTTCCTC
GGAATTCACTGGCCGTCGTTTTACAACGTCGTGACTGGGAAAACCCTGGCGTTACCCAACTTAATCGCCT
TGCAGCACATCCCCCTTTCGCCAGCTGGCGTAATAGCGAAGAGGCCCGCACCGATCGCCCTTCCCAACAG
TTGCGCAGCCTGAATGGCGAATGGCGCCTGATGCGGTATTTTCTCCTTACGCATCTGTGCGGTATTTCAC
ACCGCATATGGTGCACTCTCAGTACAATCTGCTCTGATGCCGCATAGTTAAGCCAGCCCCGACACCCGCC
AACACCCGCTGACGCGCCCTGACGGGCTTGTCTGCTCCCGGCATCCGCTTACAGACAAGCTGTGACCGTC
TCCGGGAGCTGCATGTGTCAGAGGTTTTCACCGTCATCACCGAAACGCGCGA
Features (pLannotate 1.2.2; 21 found; start..end, strand, type, name):
     96..200     +  promoter       AmpR promoter: bla
    201..1061    +  CDS            AmpR: β-lactamase; bla; confers resistance to ampicillin, carbenicillin, and related antibiotics
   1232..1820    +  rep_origin     ori: high-copy-number ColE1/pMB1/pBR322/pUC origin of replication
   2003..2095    +  CDS            lacI (fragment): lac repressor; lacI; The lac repressor binds to the lac operator to inhibit transcription in E. coli. This inhibition can be relieved by adding lactose or isopropyl-β-D-thiogalactopyranoside (IPTG).
   2108..2129    +  protein_bind   CAP binding site: CAP binding activates transcription in the presence of cAMP. E. coli catabolite activator protein
   2144..2174    +  promoter       lac promoter: promoter for the E. coli lac operon
   2182..2198    +  protein_bind   lac operator: The lac repressor binds to the lac operator to inhibit transcription in E. coli. This inhibition can be relieved by adding lactose or isopropyl-β-D-thiogalactopyranoside (IPTG). lac repressor encoded by lacI
   2243..2311    +  CDS            DED81 (fragment): SYNC_SACPA - Protein inferred from homology: Swiss-Prot protein existence level 3. From Saccharomyces paradoxus (Yeast) (Saccharomyces douglasii).
   2503..3867    +  CDS            ARG4: ARLY_YEAST - Experimental evidence at protein level: Swiss-Prot protein existence level 1. From Saccharomyces cerevisiae (strain ATCC 204508 / S288c) (Baker's yeast).
   3877..3900    -  misc_feature   MCS (fragment): pUC18/19 multiple cloning site
   4059..4775    +  CDS            EGFP: EGFP is a basic (constitutively fluorescent) green fluorescent protein published in 1996, derived from Aequorea victoria. It is reported to be a rapidly-maturing weak dimer with moderate acid sensitivity.
   4784..4849    +  CDS            AOX1 (fragment): ALOX1_KOMPC - Experimental evidence at protein level: Swiss-Prot protein existence level 1. Major isoform of alcohol oxidase, which catalyzes the oxidation of methanol to formaldehyde and hydrogen peroxide, the first step in the methanol utilization pathway of methylotrophic yeasts. From Komagataella phaffii (strain ATCC 76273 / CBS 7435 / CECT 11047 / NRRL Y-11430 / Wegner 21-1) (Yeast) (Pichia pastoris).
   4853..5099    +  terminator     AOX1 terminator: Pichia pastoris AOX1; transcription terminator for AOX1
   5120..5145    -  misc_feature   MCS (fragment): pUC18/19 multiple cloning site
   5144..5482    +  promoter       TEF1 promoter (fragment): S. cerevisiae TEF1; promoter for EF-1α
   5496..6518    +  CDS            hph: KHYB_ECOLX - Experimental evidence at protein level: Swiss-Prot protein existence level 1. The aminoglycoside phosphotransferases achieve inactivation of their antibiotic substrates by phosphorylation. Only phosphorylates hygromycin and closely related compounds such as demethyl analogs and destomycin. From Escherichia coli.
   6533..6646    +  terminator     CYC1 terminator (fragment): S. cerevisiae CYC1; transcription terminator for CYC1
   6649..6706    -  CDS            lacI (fragment): lac repressor; lacI; The lac repressor binds to the lac operator to inhibit transcription in E. coli. This inhibition can be relieved by adding lactose or isopropyl-β-D-thiogalactopyranoside (IPTG).
   6724..6881    +  CDS            lacZα (fragment): LacZα fragment of β-galactosidase; lacZ fragment
   6887..6986    -  misc_feature   bom (fragment): basis of mobility region from pBR322
   7088..1       -  CDS            rop (fragment) (across the origin): Rop protein, which maintains plasmids at low copy number; rop
