[The description below was written by a language model from this plasmid's Addgene catalogue record and pLannotate feature annotations shown in this document.]
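Description:
pMT1347 is a 7.1 kb yeast expression and synthetic-biology plasmid built on a pUC19 backbone, designed to place EGFP under control of a promoter regulated by 2,4-diacetylphloroglucinol (DAPG). It is propagated in E. coli through the high-copy ColE1/pUC origin with ampicillin selection from the bla promoter and β-lactamase gene. Leftover pUC sequences (lac promoter/operator, CAP site, lacZα, lacI, bom and rop fragments) are annotated but serve no evident purpose in the design.

The reporter cassette consists of the EGFP coding sequence followed by a short fragment of the AOX1 coding region and the AOX1 transcription terminator from Komagataella phaffii (Pichia pastoris). The catalogue names the driving promoter as the synthetic DAPG-regulatable KpPhl1.13. It was not recognised by the automated annotation, but presumably lies in the unannotated stretch just upstream of EGFP. No regulator gene that would respond to DAPG is annotated, and the record does not say where such a factor is supplied or whether DAPG switches expression on or off.

Yeast selection relies on a hygromycin resistance cassette, with hph flanked by a TEF1 promoter fragment and a CYC1 terminator fragment. The plasmid also carries a full-length S. cerevisiae ARG4 (argininosuccinate lyase) gene preceded by a small DED81 fragment. This could act as an auxotrophic marker or an integration homology region, though the record does not state its role. No yeast replication origin is annotated, which would be consistent with chromosomal integration. The "Kp" promoter prefix and the AOX1 elements point to K. phaffii as the intended host, but the host is not stated explicitly. The plasmid is used as a fluorescent readout for characterising strong inducible synthetic promoters in yeasts.
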