Addgene plasmid #228309: pMT1347
Purpose: 2,4-Diacetylphloroglucinol (DAPG)-regulatable EGFP expression
Depositing lab: Jun Ishii. Depositing organization: Kobe University. Publication: Designing strong inducible synthetic promoters in yeasts. Tominaga M, Shima Y, Nozaki K, Ito Y, Someda M, Shoya Y, Hashii N, Obata C, Matsumoto-Kitano M, Suematsu K, Matsukawa T, Hosoya K, Hashiba N, Kondo A, Ishii J. Nat Commun. 2024 Dec 19;15(1):10653. doi: 10.1038/s41467-024-54865-z. PubMed 39702268.
Backbone
  Vector backbone: pUC19
  Vector type: Yeast Expression, Synthetic Biology
  Selectable markers: Hygromycin
Growth in bacteria
  Bacterial resistance: Ampicillin, 100 μg/mL
  Growth temperature: 37°C
  Growth strain: DH5alpha
  Copy number: High Copy
Gene/Insert
  Gene/Insert name: EGFP
  Species: Synthetic; Aequorea victoria
  Promoter: 2,4-Diacetylphloroglucinol-regulatable synthetic promoter (KpPhl1.13)
  Cloning method: Ligation Independent Cloning
Terms and licenses: Academic/Nonprofit Terms; Industry Terms: Not Available to Industry
How to cite: pMT1347 was a gift from Jun Ishii (Addgene plasmid # 228309 ; http://n2t.net/addgene:228309 ; RRID:Addgene_228309)
